>Addgene plasmid #79760 | pDEST-C102-GFP | depositor full sequence | sequence record 152062 | pDEST-C102-GFP sequence 8106 bps
GATGGTGTCCGGGATCTCGACGCTCTCCCTTATGCGACTCCTGCATTAGGAAGCAGCCCAGTAGTAGGTT
GAGGCCGTTGAGCACCGCCGCCGCAAGGAATGGTGCATGCAAGGAGATGGCGCCCAACAGTCCCCCGGCC
ACGGGGCCTGCCACCATACCCACGCCGAAACAAGCGCTCATGAGCCCGAAGTGGCGAGCCCGATCTTCCC
CATCGGTGATGTCGGCGATATAGGCGCCAGCAACCGCACCTGTGGCGCCGGTGATGCCGGCCACGATGCG
TCCGGCGTAGAGGATCGAGATCTCGATCCCGCGAAATTAATACGACTCACTATAGGGGAATTGTGAGCGG
ATAACAATTCCCCTCTAGAAATAATTTTGTTTAACTTTAAGAAGGAATATCACAAGTTTGTACAAAAAAG
CTGAACGAGAAACGTAAAATGATATAAATATCAATATATTAAATTAGATTTTGCATAAAAAACAGACTAC
ATAATACTGTAAAACACAACATATCCAGTCACTATGGCGGCCGCATTAGGCACCCCAGGCTTTACACTTT
ATGCTTCCGGCTCGTATAATGTGTGGATTTTGAGTTAGGATCCGGCGAGATTTTCAGGAGCTAAGGAAGC
TAAAATGGAGAAAAAAATCACTGGATATACCACCGTTGATATATCCCAATGGCATCGTAAAGAACATTTT
GAGGCATTTCAGTCAGTTGCTCAATGTACCTATAACCAGACCGTTCAGCTGGATATTACGGCCTTTTTAA
AGACCGTAAAGAAAAATAAGCACAAGTTTTATCCGGCCTTTATTCACATTCTTGCCCGCCTGATGAATGC
TCATCCGGAATTCCGTATGGCAATGAAAGACGGTGAGCTGGTGATATGGGATAGTGTTCACCCTTGTTAC
ACCGTTTTCCATGAGCAAACTGAAACGTTTTCATCGCTCTGGAGTGAATACCACGACGATTTCCGGCAGT
TTCTACACATATATTCGCAAGATGTGGCGTGTTACGGTGAAAACCTGGCCTATTTCCCTAAAGGGTTTAT
TGAGAATATGTTTTTCGTCTCAGCCAATCCCTGGGTGAGTTTCACCAGTTTTGATTTAAACGTGGCCAAT
ATGGACAACTTCTTCGCCCCCGTTTTCACCATGGGCAAATATTATACGCAAGGCGACAAGGTGCTGATGC
CGCTGGCGATTCAGGTTCATCATGCCGTCTGTGATGGCTTCCATGTCGGCAGAATGCTTAATGAATTACA
ACAGTACTGCGATGAGTGGCAGGGCGGGGCGTAAACGCGTGGATCCGGCTTACTAAAAGCCAGATAACAG
TATGCGTATTTGCGCGCTGATTTTTGCGGTATAAGAATATATACTGATATGTATACCCGAAGTATGTCAA
AAAGAGGTGTGCTATGAAGCAGCGTATTACAGTGACAGTTGACAGCGACAGCTATCAGTTGCTCAAGGCA
TATATGATGTCAATATCTCCGGTCTGGTAAGCACAACCATGCAGAATGAAGCCCGTCGTCTGCGTGCCGA
ACGCTGGAAAGCGGAAAATCAGGAAGGGATGGCTGAGGTCGCCCGGTTTATTGAAATGAACGGCTCTTTT
GCTGACGAGAACAGGGACTGGTGAAATGCAGTTTAAGGTTTACACCTATAAAAGAGAGAGCCGTTATCGT
CTGTTTGTGGATGTACAGAGTGATATTATTGACACGCCCGGGCGACGGATGGTGATCCCCCTGGCCAGTG
CACGTCTGCTGTCAGATAAAGTCTCCCGTGAACTTTACCCGGTGGTGCATATCGGGGATGAAAGCTGGCG
CATGATGACCACCGATATGGCCAGTGTGCCGGTCTCCGTTATCGGGGAAGAAGTGGCTGATCTCAGCCAC
CGCGAAAATGACATCAAAAACGCCATTAACCTGATGTTCTGGGGAATATAAATGTCAGGCTCCGTTATAC
ACAGCCAGTCTGCAGGTCGACCATAGTGACTGGATATGTTGTGTTTTACAGTATTATGTAGTCTGTTTTT
TATGCAAAATCTAATTTAATATATTGATATTTATATCATTTTACGTTTCTCGTTCAGCTTTCTTGTACAA
AGTGGTGCACGAAGTGGCTAGCAAAGGAGAAGAACTTTTCACTGGAGTTGTCCCAATTCTTGTTGAATTA
GATGGTGATGTTAATGGGCACAAATTTTCTGTCAGTGGAGAGGGTGAAGGTGATGCAACATACGGAAAAC
TTACCCTTAAATTTATTTGCACTACTGGAAAACTACCTGTTCCATGGCCAACACTTGTCACTACTTTCTC
TTATGGTGTTCAATGCTTTTCAAGATACCCAGATCATATGAAACGGCATGACTTTTTCAAGAGTGCCATG
CCCGAAGGTTATGTACAGGAAAGAACTATATCTTTCAAAGATGACGGGAACTACAAGACACGTGCTGAAG
TCAAGTTTGAAGGTGATACCCTTGTTAATAGAATCGAGTTAAAAGGTATTGATTTTAAAGAAGATGGAAA
CATTCTTGGACACAAATTGGAATACAACTATAACTCACACAATGTATACATCACGGCAGACAAACAAAAG
AATGGAATCAAAGCTAACTTCAAAATTAGACACAACATTGAAGATGGAAGCGTTCAACTAGCAGACCATT
ATCAACAAAATACTCCAATTGGCGATGGCCCTGTCCTTTTACCAGACAACCATTACCTGTCCACACAATC
TGCCCTTTCGAAAGATCCCAACGAAAAGAGAGACCACATGGTCCTTCTTGAGTTTGTAACAGCTGCTGGG
ATTACACATGGCATGGATGAGCTCTACAAACATCACCATCACCATCATCACCATCACCATTGAGTTTGAT
CCGGCTGCTAACAAAGCCCGAAAGGAAGCTGAGTTGGCTGCTGCCACCGCTGAGCAATAACTAGCATAAC
CCCTTGGGGCCTCTAAACGGGTCTTGAGGGGTTTTTTGCTGAAAGGAGGAACTATATCCGGATATCCCGC
AAGAGGCCCGGCAGTACCGGCATAACCAAGCCTATGCCTACAGCATCCAGGGTGACGGTGCCGAGGATGA
CGATGAGCGCATTGTTAGATTTCATACACGGTGCCTGACTGCGTTAGCAATTTAACTGTGATAAACTACC
GCATTAAAGCTTATCGATGATAAGCTGTCAAACATGAGAATTAATTCTTGAAGACGAAAGGGCCTCGTGA
TACGCCTATTTTTATAGGTTAATGTCATGATAATAATGGTTTCTTAGACGTCAGGTGGCACTTTTCGGGG
AAATGTGCGCGGAACCCCTATTTGTTTATTTTTCTAAATACATTCAAATATGTATCCGCTCATGAGACAA
TAACCCTGATAAATGCTTCAATAATATTGAAAAAGGAAGAGTATGAGTATTCAACATTTCCGTGTCGCCC
TTATTCCCTTTTTTGCGGCATTTTGCCTTCCTGTTTTTGCTCACCCAGAAACGCTGGTGAAAGTAAAAGA
TGCTGAAGATCAGTTGGGTGCACGAGTGGGTTACATCGAACTGGATCTCAACAGCGGTAAGATCCTTGAG
AGTTTTCGCCCCGAAGAACGTTTTCCAATGATGAGCACTTTTAAAGTTCTGCTATGTGGCGCGGTATTAT
CCCGTGTTGACGCCGGGCAAGAGCAACTCGGTCGCCGCATACACTATTCTCAGAATGACTTGGTTGAGTA
CTCACCAGTCACAGAAAAGCATCTTACGGATGGCATGACAGTAAGAGAATTATGCAGTGCTGCCATAACC
ATGAGTGATAACACTGCGGCCAACTTACTTCTGACAACGATCGGAGGACCGAAGGAGCTAACCGCTTTTT
TGCACAACATGGGGGATCATGTAACTCGCCTTGATCGTTGGGAACCGGAGCTGAATGAAGCCATACCAAA
CGACGAGCGTGACACCACGATGCCTGCAGCAATGGCAACAACGTTGCGCAAACTATTAACTGGCGAACTA
CTTACTCTAGCTTCCCGGCAACAATTAATAGACTGGATGGAGGCGGATAAAGTTGCAGGACCACTTCTGC
GCTCGGCCCTTCCGGCTGGCTGGTTTATTGCTGATAAATCTGGAGCCGGTGAGCGTGGGTCTCGCGGTAT
CATTGCAGCACTGGGGCCAGATGGTAAGCCCTCCCGTATCGTAGTTATCTACACGACGGGGAGTCAGGCA
ACTATGGATGAACGAAATAGACAGATCGCTGAGATAGGTGCCTCACTGATTAAGCATTGGTAACTGTCAG
ACCAAGTTTACTCATATATACTTTAGATTGATTTAAAACTTCATTTTTAATTTAAAAGGATCTAGGTGAA
GATCCTTTTTGATAATCTCATGACCAAAATCCCTTAACGTGAGTTTTCGTTCCACTGAGCGTCAGACCCC
GTAGAAAAGATCAAAGGATCTTCTTGAGATCCTTTTTTTCTGCGCGTAATCTGCTGCTTGCAAACAAAAA
AACCACCGCTACCAGCGGTGGTTTGTTTGCCGGATCAAGAGCTACCAACTCTTTTTCCGAAGGTAACTGG
CTTCAGCAGAGCGCAGATACCAAATACTGTCCTTCTAGTGTAGCCGTAGTTAGGCCACCACTTCAAGAAC
TCTGTAGCACCGCCTACATACCTCGCTCTGCTAATCCTGTTACCAGTGGCTGCTGCCAGTGGCGATAAGT
CGTGTCTTACCGGGTTGGACTCAAGACGATAGTTACCGGATAAGGCGCAGCGGTCGGGCTGAACGGGGGG
TTCGTGCACACAGCCCAGCTTGGAGCGAACGACCTACACCGAACTGAGATACCTACAGCGTGAGCTATGA
GAAAGCGCCACGCTTCCCGAAGGGAGAAAGGCGGACAGGTATCCGGTAAGCGGCAGGGTCGGAACAGGAG
AGCGCACGAGGGAGCTTCCAGGGGGAAACGCCTGGTATCTTTATAGTCCTGTCGGGTTTCGCCACCTCTG
ACTTGAGCGTCGATTTTTGTGATGCTCGTCAGGGGGGCGGAGCCTATGGAAAAACGCCAGCAACGCGGCC
TTTTTACGGTTCCTGGCCTTTTGCTGGCCTTTTGCTCACATGTTCTTTCCTGCGTTATCCCCTGATTCTG
TGGATAACCGTATTACCGCCTTTGAGTGAGCTGATACCGCTCGCCGCAGCCGAACGACCGAGCGCAGCGA
GTCAGTGAGCGAGGAAGCGGAAGAGCGCCTGATGCGGTATTTTCTCCTTACGCATCTGTGCGGTATTTCA
CACCGCATATATGGTGCACTCTCAGTACAATCTGCTCTGATGCCGCATAGTTAAGCCAGTATACACTCCG
CTATCGCTACGTGACTGGGTCATGGCTGCGCCCCGACACCCGCCAACACCCGCTGACGCGCCCTGACGGG
CTTGTCTGCTCCCGGCATCCGCTTACAGACAAGCTGTGACCGTCTCCGGGAGCTGCATGTGTCAGAGGTT
TTCACCGTCATCACCGAAACGCGCGAGGCAGCTGCGGTAAAGCTCATCAGCGTGGTCGTGAAGCGATTCA
CAGATGTCTGCCTGTTCATCCGCGTCCAGCTCGTTGAGTTTCTCCAGAAGCGTTAATGTCTGGCTTCTGA
TAAAGCGGGCCATGTTAAGGGCGGTTTTTTCCTGTTTGGTCACTGATGCCTCCGTGTAAGGGGGATTTCT
GTTCATGGGGGTAATGATACCGATGAAACGAGAGAGGATGCTCACGATACGGGTTACTGATGATGAACAT
GCCCGGTTACTGGAACGTTGTGAGGGTAAACAACTGGCGGTATGGATGCGGCGGGACCAGAGAAAAATCA
CTCAGGGTCAATGCCAGCGCTTCGTTAATACAGATGTAGGTGTTCCACAGGGTAGCCAGCAGCATCCTGC
GATGCAGATCCGGAACATAATGGTGCAGGGCGCTGACTTCCGCGTTTCCAGACTTTACGAAACACGGAAA
CCGAAGACCATTCATGTTGTTGCTCAGGTCGCAGACGTTTTGCAGCAGCAGTCGCTTCACGTTCGCTCGC
GTATCGGTGATTCATTCTGCTAACCAGTAAGGCAACCCCGCCAGCCTAGCCGGGTCCTCAACGACAGGAG
CACGATCATGCGCACCCGTGGCCAGGACCCAACGCTGCCCGAGATGCGCCGCGTGCGGCTGCTGGAGATG
GCGGACGCGATGGATATGTTCTGCCAAGGGTTGGTTTGCGCATTCACAGTTCTCCGCAAGAATTGATTGG
CTCCAATTCTTGGAGTGGTGAATCCGTTAGCGAGGTGCCGCCGGCTTCCATTCAGGTCGAGGTGGCCCGG
CTCCATGCACCGCGACGCAACGCGGGGAGGCAGACAAGGTATAGGGCGGCGCCTACAATCCATGCCAACC
CGTTCCATGTGCTCGCCGAGGCGGCATAAATCGCCGTGACGATCAGCGGTCCAGTGATCGAAGTTAGGCT
GGTAAGAGCCGCGAGCGATCCTTGAAGCTGTCCCTGATGGTCGTCATCTACCTGCCTGGACAGCATGGCC
TGCAACGCGGGCATCCCGATGCCGCCGGAAGCGAGAAGAATCATAATGGGGAAGGCCATCCAGCCTCGCG
TCGCGAACGCCAGCAAGACGTAGCCCAGCGCGTCGGCCGCCATGCCGGCGATAATGGCCTGCTTCTCGCC
GAAACGTTTGGTGGCGGGACCAGTGACGAAGGCTTGAGCGAGGGCGTGCAAGATTCCGAATACCGCAAGC
GACAGGCCGATCATCGTCGCGCTCCAGCGAAAGCGGTCCTCGCCGAAAATGACCCAGAGCGCTGCCGGCA
CCTGTCCTACGAGTTGCATGATAAAGAAGACAGTCATAAGTGCGGCGACGATAGTCATGCCCCGCGCCCA
CCGGAAGGAGCTGACTGGGTTGAAGGCTCTCAAGGGCATCGGTCGAGATCCCGGTGCCTAATGAGTGAGC
TAACTTACATTAATTGCGTTGCGCTCACTGCCCGCTTTCCAGTCGGGAAACCTGTCGTGCCAGCTGCATT
AATGAATCGGCCAACGCGCGGGGAGAGGCGGTTTGCGTATTGGGCGCCAGGGTGGTTTTTCTTTTCACCA
GTGAGACGGGCAACAGCTGATTGCCCTTCACCGCCTGGCCCTGAGAGAGTTGCAGCAAGCGGTCCACGCT
GGTTTGCCCCAGCAGGCGAAAATCCTGTTTGATGGTGGTTAACGGCGGGATATAACATGAGCTGTCTTCG
GTATCGTCGTATCCCACTACCGAGATATCCGCACCAACGCGCAGCCCGGACTCGGTAATGGCGCGCATTG
CGCCCAGCGCCATCTGATCGTTGGCAACCAGCATCGCAGTGGGAACGATGCCCTCATTCAGCATTTGCAT
GGTTTGTTGAAAACCGGACATGGCACTCCAGTCGCCTTCCCGTTCCGCTATCGGCTGAATTTGATTGCGA
GTGAGATATTTATGCCAGCCAGCCAGACGCAGACGCGCCGAGACAGAACTTAATGGGCCCGCTAACAGCG
CGATTTGCTGGTGACCCAATGCGACCAGATGCTCCACGCCCAGTCGCGTACCGTCTTCATGGGAGAAAAT
AATACTGTTGATGGGTGTCTGGTCAGAGACATCAAGAAATAACGCCGGAACATTAGTGCAGGCAGCTTCC
ACAGCAATGGCATCCTGGTCATCCAGCGGATAGTTAATGATCAGCCCACTGACGCGTTGCGCGAGAAGAT
TGTGCACCGCCGCTTTACAGGCTTCGACGCCGCTTCGTTCTACCATCGACACCACCACGCTGGCACCCAG
TTGATCGGCGCGAGATTTAATCGCCGCGACAATTTGCGACGGCGCGTGCAGGGCCAGACTGGAGGTGGCA
ACGCCAATCAGCAACGACTGTTTGCCCGCCAGTTGTTGTGCCACGCGGTTGGGAATGTAATTCAGCTCCG
CCATCGCCGCTTCCACTTTTTCCCGCGTTTTCGCAGAAACGTGGCTGGCCTGGTTCACCACGCGGGAAAC
GGTCTGATAAGAGACACCGGCATACTCTGCGACATCGTATAACGTTACTGGTTTCACATTCACCACCCTG
AATTGACTCTCTTCCGGGCGCTATCATGCCATACCGCGAAAGGTTTTGCGCCATTC
Features (pLannotate 1.2.2; 27 found; start..end, strand, type, name):
     17..296     -  CDS            TcR (fragment): tetracycline efflux protein; tet; confers resistance to tetracycline
    318..336     +  promoter       T7 promoter: promoter for bacteriophage T7 RNA polymerase
    337..361     +  protein_bind   lac operator: The lac repressor binds to the lac operator to inhibit transcription in E. coli. This inhibition can be relieved by adding lactose or isopropyl-β-D-thiogalactopyranoside (IPTG). lac repressor encoded by lacI
    376..396     +  RBS            RBS (fragment): efficient ribosome binding site from bacteriophage T7 gene 10 (Olins and Rangwala, 1989)
    402..526     +  protein_bind   attR1: mutant version of attR; recombination site for the Gateway® LR reaction LR Clonase™
    551..581     +  promoter       lac UV5 promoter: E. coli lac promoter with an "up" mutation
    606..634     +  promoter       cat promoter (fragment): promoter of the E. coli cat gene encoding chloramphenicol acetyltransferase
    635..1294    +  CDS            CmR: chloramphenicol acetyltransferase; cat; confers resistance to chloramphenicol
   1473..1631    +  CDS            ccdA (fragment): CCDA_ECO57 - Also known as H, letA. Experimental evidence at protein level: Swiss-Prot protein existence level 1. Antitoxin component of a type II toxin-antitoxin (TA) system which inhibits the post-segregational killing (PSK) of plasmid-free cells, also referred to as a plasmid addiction system. Binds to and blocks the activity of CcdB; will also remove bound CcdB protein from the CcdB-GyrA complex by forming a CcdA-CcdB complex, a process termed rejuvenation. Functions as a transcriptional corepressor for the ccdAB operon, repression also requires CcdB (By similarity). From Escherichia coli
   1636..1938    +  CDS            ccdB: CCDB_ECOLI - Also known as G, letB, letD. Experimental evidence at protein level: Swiss-Prot protein existence level 1. Toxic component of a type II toxin-antitoxin (TA) system, functioning in plasmid maintainence. Responsible for the post- segregational killing (PSK) of plasmid-free cells, also referred to as a plasmid addiction system. Half-life of over 2 hours. Cell killing by CcdB is accompanied by filamentation, defects in chromosome and plasmid segregation, defects in cell division, formation of anucleate cells, decreased DNA synthesis and plasmid loss. Interferes with the activity of DN
   1982..2106    -  protein_bind   attR2: mutant version of attR; recombination site for the Gateway® LR reaction LR Clonase™
   2120..2830    +  CDS            &alpha;GFP: &alpha;GFP is a basic (constitutively fluorescent) long stokes shift fluorescent protein published in 1996, derived from Aequorea victoria.
   2831..2847    +  CDS            7xHis (fragment): 6xHis affinity tag
   2874..2923    +  CDS            SET1 (fragment): solubility-enhancement tag derived from T7 phage gene 10B
   2931..2978    +  terminator     T7 terminator: transcription terminator for bacteriophage T7 RNA polymerase
   3001..3105    -  CDS            TcR (fragment): tetracycline efflux protein; tet; confers resistance to tetracycline
   3153..3181    -  promoter       tet promoter: E. coli promoter for tetracycline efflux protein gene
   3298..3402    +  promoter       AmpR promoter: bla
   3403..4263    +  CDS            AmpR: β-lactamase; bla; confers resistance to ampicillin, carbenicillin, and related antibiotics
   4434..5022    +  rep_origin     ori: high-copy-number ColE1/pMB1/pBR322/pUC origin of replication
   5208..5350    -  misc_feature   bom: basis of mobility region from pBR322
   5452..5643    -  CDS            rop: Rop protein, which maintains plasmids at low copy number; rop
   5660..6040    +  CDS            YPB1_ECOLX: Protein predicted: Swiss-Prot protein existence level 4. From Escherichia coli.
   6282..6906    -  CDS            TcR (fragment): tetracycline efflux protein; tet; confers resistance to tetracycline
   6921..6942    -  protein_bind   CAP binding site: CAP binding activates transcription in the presence of cAMP. E. coli catabolite activator protein
   6955..8037    -  CDS            lacI: lac repressor; lacI; The lac repressor binds to the lac operator to inhibit transcription in E. coli. This inhibition can be relieved by adding lactose or isopropyl-β-D-thiogalactopyranoside (IPTG).
   8038..9       -  promoter       lacI promoter (across the origin): lacI
