[The description below was written by a language model from this plasmid's Addgene catalogue record and pLannotate feature annotations shown in this document.]
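Description:
pDEST-C102-GFP is an empty Gateway destination vector for protein expression in E. coli, recorded as derived from the pDEST17 backbone. It replicates from a ColE1/pMB1-type origin. The catalogue lists it as high copy, although the annotated sequence also carries the pBR322 bom region and the rop gene, which normally moderates copy number. Selection is by ampicillin (β-lactamase) together with chloramphenicol, the latter encoded within the Gateway cassette. Several fragments of a tetracycline resistance gene are annotated, but these appear to be non-functional backbone remnants.

The expression unit consists of a T7 promoter followed by a lac operator and a T7 gene 10 ribosome binding site, with a plasmid-borne lacI gene supplying repressor. Transcription is therefore held off until IPTG induction in a host that provides T7 RNA polymerase. Downstream lies the attR1–CmR–ccdB–attR2 cassette. Because ccdB encodes a gyrase-targeting toxin, the empty vector must be propagated in a ccdB-tolerant strain. In an LR reaction with an entry clone, the cassette is exchanged for the gene of interest, and loss of ccdB provides counter-selection for recombinants in ordinary strains.

Immediately after attR2 sits an Aequorea victoria-derived GFP coding sequence followed by a polyhistidine tag (His10 according to the catalogue; the annotation detects only a partial His match) and then the T7 terminator. An inserted open reading frame lacking a stop codon is thus expressed as a C-terminal GFP-His fusion, allowing fluorescence readout and metal-affinity purification. The associated publication concerns production of soluble mammalian proteins in E. coli, so the vector is likely suited to comparing expression and solubility across fusion formats.
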