Addgene plasmid #79760: pDEST-C102-GFP
Purpose: (Empty Backbone) DEST vector for bacterial expression
Depositing lab: Nico Dissmeyer & Michael Dyson. Publication: Production of soluble mammalian proteins in Escherichia coli: identification of protein features that correlate with successful expression. Dyson MR, Shadbolt SP, Vincent KJ, Perera RL, McCafferty J. BMC Biotechnol. 2004 Dec 14;4:32. 10.1186/1472-6750-4-32 PubMed 15598350.
Backbone
  Vector backbone: pDEST17
  Backbone manufacturer: invitrogen
  Vector type: Bacterial Expression
  Promoter: T7
  Tag / fusion protein: GFP-His10 (C terminal on backbone)
Growth in bacteria
  Bacterial resistance: Chloramphenicol and Ampicillin, 25 & 100 μg/mL
  Growth temperature: 37°C
  Growth strain: ccdB Survival
  Copy number: High Copy
Gene/Insert
  Cloning method: Gateway Cloning
  Sequencing primers: 5′ cacgaagtggctagcaaaggagaagaacttttcactggag; 3′ TTTGTAGAGCTCATCCATGCCATGTGTAATC
Resource information
  A portion of this plasmid was derived from a plasmid made by: Michael Dyson
Terms and licenses: Academic/Nonprofit Terms; Industry Terms: Not Available to Industry
How to cite: pDEST-C102-GFP was a gift from Nico Dissmeyer & Michael Dyson (Addgene plasmid # 79760)
