>Addgene plasmid #79760 | pDEST-C102-GFP | addgene partial sequence | sequence record 157073 | GW-3 5'-GCATGATGACCACCGATATG-3'
GGGGAATATAAATGTCAGGCTCCCTTATACACAGCCAGTCTGCAGGTCGACCATAGTGACTGGATATGTT
GTGTTTTACAGTATTATGTAGTCTGTTTTTTATGCAAAATCTAATTTAATATATTGATATTTATATCATT
TTACGTTTCTCGTTCAGCTTTCTTGTACAAAGTGGGGCTAGCAAAGGAGAAGAACTTTTCACTGGAGTTG
TCCCAATTCTTGTTGAATTAGATGGTGATGTTAATGGGCACAAATTTTCTGTCAGTGGAGAGGGTGAAGG
TGATGCTACATACGGAAAACTCACCCTTAAATTTATTTGCACTACTGGAAAACTACCTGTTCCATGGCCA
ACACTTGTCACTACTCTGACCTATGGTGTTCAATGCTTTTCCCGTTATCCGGATCACATGAAACGGCATG
ACTTTTTCAAGAGTGCCATGCCCGAAGGTTATGTACAGGAACGCACTATATCTTTCAAAGATGACGGGAA
CTACAAGACGCGTGCTGAAGTCAAGTTTGAAGGTGATACCCTTGTTAATCGTATCGAGTTAAAGGGTATT
GATTTTAAAGAAGATGGAAACATTCTCGGACACAAACTCGAGTACAACTATAACTCACACAATGTATACA
TCACGGCAGACAAACAAAAGAATGGAATCAAAGCTAACTTCAAAATTCGCCACAACATTGAAGATGGTTC
CGTTCAACTAGCAGACCATTATCAACAAAATACTCCAATTGGCGATGGCCCTGTCCTTTTACCAG
