>Addgene plasmid #79760 | pDEST-C102-GFP | addgene partial sequence | sequence record 157074 | T7term 5'-GCTAGTTATTGCTCAGCGG-3'
TGTCTGGTAAAAGGACAGGGCCATCGCCAATTGGAGTATTTTGTTGATAATGGTCTGCTAGTTGAACGGA
ACCATCTTCAATGTTGTGGCGAATTTTGAAGTTAGCTTTGATTCCATTCTTTTGTTTGTCTGCCGTGATG
TATACATTGTGTGAGTTATAGTTGTACTCGAGTTTGTGTCCGAGAATGTTTCCATCTTCTTTAAAATCAA
TACCCTTTAACTCGATACCATTAACAAGGGTATCACCTTCAAACTTGACTTCAGCACGCGTCTTGTAGTT
CCCGTCATCTTTGAAAGATATAGTGCGTTCCTGTACATAACCTTCGGGCATGGCACTCTTGAAAAAGTCA
TGCCGTTTCATGTGATCCGGATAACGGGAAAAGCATTGAACACCATA
